Addgene plasmid #142718: TFORF1023
Purpose: Lentiviral vector for overexpressing transcription factor ORFs with unique 24-bp barcodes. Barcodes facilitate identification of transcription factors in pooled screens.
Depositing lab: Feng Zhang. Depositing organization: Broad Institute. Publication: A transcription factor atlas of directed differentiation. Joung J, Ma S, Tay T, Geiger-Schuller KR, Kirchgatterer PC, Verdine VK, Guo B, Arias-Garcia MA, Allen WE, Singh A, Kuksenko O, Abudayyeh OO, Gootenberg JS, Fu Z, Macrae RK, Buenrostro JD, Regev A, Zhang F. Cell. 2023 Jan 5;186(1):209-229.e26. doi: 10.1016/j.cell.2022.11.026. PubMed 36608654.
Backbone
  Vector backbone: pLX_TRC317
  Backbone manufacturer: Broad Institute Genetic Perturbation Platform
  Backbone size w/o insert (bp): 8264
  Vector type: Mammalian Expression, Lentiviral
  Selectable markers: Puromycin
Growth in bacteria
  Bacterial resistance: Ampicillin, 100 μg/mL
  Growth temperature: 30°C
  Growth strain: NEB Stable
  Copy number: High Copy
Gene/Insert
  Gene/Insert name: FOXI1
  Species: H. sapiens (human)
  Insert size (bp): 1238
  Entrez Gene: FOXI1 (a.k.a. FKH10, FKHL10, FREAC-6, FREAC6, HFH-3, HFH3)
  Promoter: EF1a
  Cloning method: Unknown
  Sequencing primers: 5′ GGGTGGAGACTGAAGTTAGGCCAG; 3′ CACATAGCGTAAAAGGAGCAACATAG
Terms and licenses: Academic/Nonprofit Terms; Industry Terms: Not Available to Industry
Depositor comments: NM_012188,ENST00000306268 . The transcription factor ORF portion of this plasmid was synthesized by Genewiz. Please test multiple small colonies in case of plasmid recombination. To make this collection available in a timely manner, a portion of this collection was not fully sequenced by Addgene. If an Addgene verified full plasmid sequence is not available, please contact us prior to placing an order to request the full sequence.
How to cite: TFORF1023 was a gift from Feng Zhang (Addgene plasmid # 142718 ; http://n2t.net/addgene:142718 ; RRID:Addgene_142718)
