[The description below was written by a language model from this plasmid's Addgene catalogue record and pLannotate feature annotations shown in this document.]
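Description:
TFORF1023 is a third-generation-style, self-inactivating lentiviral expression plasmid built on the pLX_TRC317 backbone from the Broad Institute Genetic Perturbation Platform. It carries the human transcription factor FOXI1 as one member of a barcoded transcription factor ORF collection. In bacteria it is maintained by a high-copy ColE1/pUC-type origin and selected with ampicillin through the β-lactamase gene. An f1 origin and remnants of a lac/lacZα cloning region with T3 and T7 promoters are also present in the backbone. The depositor notes that the plasmid can recombine, which is a common issue for LTR-containing vectors.

The viral portion begins with an RSV promoter fused to a truncated HIV-1 5' LTR, which drives Tat-independent production of genomic RNA in packaging cells. This is followed by the Ψ packaging signal with a gag fragment, the Rev response element for nuclear export of the unspliced genome, and a cPPT/CTS. It ends in a ΔU3 3' LTR that inactivates LTR promoter activity after integration. Within this unit, an SV40 early promoter/origin drives puromycin N-acetyltransferase for selection of transduced mammalian cells. A separate EF-1α promoter drives constitutive expression of the FOXI1 ORF, which was synthesized and corresponds to the reference transcript cited by the depositor. A WPRE downstream enhances transcript stability and expression.

According to the record, each ORF in the collection is paired with a unique 24-bp barcode. The barcode is not annotated in the feature table, so its exact position is not stated. The barcodes allow FOXI1 to be identified among many factors in pooled overexpression screens, such as those probing directed differentiation.
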