Features (pLannotate 1.2.2; 31 found; start..end, strand, type, name):
      5..231     +  promoter       RSV promoter: Rous sarcoma virus enhancer/promoter
    232..412     +  LTR            5' LTR (truncated): truncated 5' long terminal repeat (LTR) from HIV-1
    459..584     +  misc_feature   HIV-1 Ψ: packaging signal of human immunodeficiency virus type 1
    568..931     +  CDS            HIV-1 gag (fragment): gag protein from human immunodeficiency virus 1; gag
   1077..1310    +  misc_feature   RRE: The Rev response element (RRE) of HIV-1 allows for Rev-dependent mRNA export from the nucleus to the cytoplasm.
   1687..1713    +  CDS            Rev (fragment): human immunodeficiency virus 1 (HIV-1) Rev protein; rev; enhances nuclear export of unspliced and incompletely spliced viral mRNAs
   1720..1743    +  promoter       SV40 promoter (fragment): SV40 early promoter
   1744..1815    +  promoter       SV40 promoter (fragment): SV40 enhancer and early promoter
   1839..1974    +  rep_origin     SV40 ori: SV40 origin of replication
   2020..2616    +  CDS            PuroR (fragment): puromycin N-acetyltransferase; pac from Streptomyces; confers resistance to puromycin
   2665..2782    +  misc_feature   cPPT/CTS: central polypurine tract and central termination sequence of HIV-1
   2847..2913    +  CDS            small t antigen (fragment): SV40 (simian virus 40) small t antigen
   2920..4098    +  promoter       EF-1α promoter: strong constitutive promoter for human elongation factor EF-1α
   4115..5248    +  CDS            FOXI1: FOXI1_HUMAN - Also known as FKHL10, FREAC6. Experimental evidence at protein level: Swiss-Prot protein existence level 1. Transcriptional activator required for the development of normal hearing, sense of balance and kidney function. Required for the expression of SLC26A4/PDS, JAG1 and COCH in a subset of epithelial cells and the development of the endolymphatic system in the inner ear. Also required for the expression of SLC4A1/AE1, SLC4A9/AE4, ATP6V1B1 and the differentiation of intercalated cells in the epithelium of distal renal tubules (By similarity). From Homo sapiens (Human).
   5264..5317    +  promoter       U6 promoter (fragment): RNA polymerase III promoter for human U6 snRNA
   5359..5947    +  misc_feature   WPRE: woodchuck hepatitis virus posttranscriptional regulatory element
   5998..6017    +  misc_feature   cPPT/CTS (fragment): central polypurine tract and central termination sequence of HIV-1
   6019..6252    +  LTR            3' LTR (ΔU3): self-inactivating 3' long terminal repeat (LTR) from HIV-1
   6330..6451    +  polyA_signal   SV40 poly(A) signal: SV40 polyadenylation signal
   6491..6626    +  rep_origin     SV40 ori: SV40 origin of replication
   6647..6665    -  promoter       T7 promoter: promoter for bacteriophage T7 RNA polymerase
   6673..6828    +  CDS            lacZα (fragment): LacZα fragment of β-galactosidase; lacZ fragment
   6833..7261    +  rep_origin     f1 ori (sequence partly withheld): f1 bacteriophage origin of replication; arrow indicates direction of (+) strand synthesis
   7314..7418    +  promoter       AmpR promoter: bla
   7419..8279    +  CDS            AmpR: β-lactamase; bla; confers resistance to ampicillin, carbenicillin, and related antibiotics
   8450..9038    +  rep_origin     ori: high-copy-number ColE1/pMB1/pBR322/pUC origin of replication
   9221..9313    +  CDS            lacI (fragment): lac repressor; lacI; The lac repressor binds to the lac operator to inhibit transcription in E. coli. This inhibition can be relieved by adding lactose or isopropyl-β-D-thiogalactopyranoside (IPTG).
   9326..9347    +  protein_bind   CAP binding site: CAP binding activates transcription in the presence of cAMP. E. coli catabolite activator protein
   9362..9392    +  promoter       lac promoter: promoter for the E. coli lac operon
   9400..9416    +  protein_bind   lac operator: The lac repressor binds to the lac operator to inhibit transcription in E. coli. This inhibition can be relieved by adding lactose or isopropyl-β-D-thiogalactopyranoside (IPTG). lac repressor encoded by lacI
   9461..9479    +  promoter       T3 promoter: promoter for bacteriophage T3 RNA polymerase
>Addgene plasmid #142718 | TFORF1023 | addgene full sequence | sequence record 462888 | Addgene NGS Result
TTAATGTAGTCTTATGCAATACTCTTGTAGTCTTGCAACATGGTAACGATGAGTTAGCAACATGCCTTAC
AAGGAGAGAAAAAGCACCGTGCATGCCGATTGGTGGAAGTAAGGTGGTACGATCGTGCCTTATTAGGAAG
GCAACAGACGGGTCTGACATGGATTGGACGAACCACTGAATTGCCGCATTGCAGAGATATTGTATTTAAG
TGCCTAGCTCGATACATAAACGGGTCTCTCTGGTTAGACCAGATCTGAGCCTGGGAGCTCTCTGGCTAAC
TAGGGAACCCACTGCTTAAGCCTCAATAAAGCTTGCCTTGAGTGCTTCAAGTAGTGTGTGCCCGTCTGTT
GTGTGACTCTGGTAACTAGAGATCCCTCAGACCCTTTTAGTCAGTGTGGAAAATCTCTAGCAGTGGCGCC
CGAACAGGGACTTGAAAGCGAAAGGGAAACCAGAGGAGCTCTCTCGACGCAGGACTCGGCTTGCTGAAGC
GCGCACGGCAAGAGGCGAGGGGCGGCGACTGGTGAGTACGCCAAAAATTTTGACTAGCGGAGGCTAGAAG
GAGAGAGATGGGTGCGAGAGCGTCAGTATTAAGCGGGGGAGAATTAGATCGCGATGGGAAAAAATTCGGT
TAAGGCCAGGGGGAAAGAAAAAATATAAATTAAAACATATAGTATGGGCAAGCAGGGAGCTAGAACGATT
CGCAGTTAATCCTGGCCTGTTAGAAACATCAGAAGGCTGTAGACAAATACTGGGACAGCTACAACCATCC
CTTCAGACAGGATCAGAAGAACTTAGATCATTATATAATACAGTAGCAACCCTCTATTGTGTGCATCAAA
GGATAGAGATAAAAGACACCAAGGAAGCTTTAGACAAGATAGAGGAAGAGCAAAACAAAAGTAAGACCAC
CGCACAGCAAGCGGCCGCTGATCTTCAGACCTGGAGGAGGAGATATGAGGGACAATTGGAGAAGTGAATT
ATATAAATATAAAGTAGTAAAAATTGAACCATTAGGAGTAGCACCCACCAAGGCAAAGAGAAGAGTGGTG
CAGAGAGAAAAAAGAGCAGTGGGAATAGGAGCTTTGTTCCTTGGGTTCTTGGGAGCAGCAGGAAGCACTA
TGGGCGCAGCGTCAATGACGCTGACGGTACAGGCCAGACAATTATTGTCTGGTATAGTGCAGCAGCAGAA
CAATTTGCTGAGGGCTATTGAGGCGCAACAGCATCTGTTGCAACTCACAGTCTGGGGCATCAAGCAGCTC
CAGGCAAGAATCCTGGCTGTGGAAAGATACCTAAAGGATCAACAGCTCCTGGGGATTTGGGGTTGCTCTG
GAAAACTCATTTGCACCACTGCTGTGCCTTGGAATGCTAGTTGGAGTAATAAATCTCTGGAACAGATTTG
GAATCACACGACCTGGATGGAGTGGGACAGAGAAATTAACAATTACACAAGCTTAATACACTCCTTAATT
GAAGAATCGCAAAACCAGCAAGAAAAGAATGAACAAGAATTATTGGAATTAGATAAATGGGCAAGTTTGT
GGAATTGGTTTAACATAACAAATTGGCTGTGGTATATAAAATTATTCATAATGATAGTAGGAGGCTTGGT
AGGTTTAAGAATAGTTTTTGCTGTACTTTCTATAGTGAATAGAGTTAGGCAGGGATATTCACCATTATCG
TTTCAGACCCACCTCCCAACCCCGAGGGGACCCATGCATTGCATCTCAATTAGTCAGCAACCAGGTGTGG
AAAGTCCCCAGGCTCCCCAGCAGGCAGAAGTATGCAAAGCATGCGTCTCAATTAGTCAGCAACCATAGTC
CCGCCCCTAACTCCGCCCATCCCGCCCCTAACTCCGCCCAGTTCCGCCCATTCTCCGCCCCATGGCTGAC
TAATTTTTTTTATTTATGCAGAGGCCGAGGCCGCCTCGGCCTCTGAGCTATTCCAGAAGTAGTGAGGAGG
CTTTTTTGGAGGCCTAGGCTTTTGCAAAAAGCTTTCTAGAGGTACCACCGGAGCTTACCATGACCGAGTA
CAAGCCCACGGTGCGCCTCGCCACCCGCGACGACGTCCCCAGGGCCGTACGCACCCTCGCCGCCGCGTTC
GCCGACTACCCCGCCACGCGCCACACCGTCGATCCGGACCGCCACATCGAGCGGGTCACCGAGCTGCAAG
AACTCTTCCTCACGCGCGTCGGGCTCGACATCGGCAAGGTGTGGGTCGCGGACGACGGCGCCGCCGTGGC
GGTCTGGACCACGCCGGAGAGCGTCGAAGCGGGGGCGGTGTTCGCCGAGATCGGCCCGCGCATGGCCGAG
TTGAGCGGTTCCCGGCTGGCCGCGCAGCAACAGATGGAAGGCCTCCTGGCGCCGCACCGGCCCAAGGAGC
CCGCGTGGTTCCTGGCCACCGTCGGCGTCTCGCCCGACCACCAGGGCAAGGGTCTGGGCAGCGCCGTCGT
GCTCCCCGGAGTGGAGGCGGCCGAGCGCGCCGGGGTGCCCGCCTTCCTGGAGACCTCCGCGCCCCGCAAC
CTCCCCTTCTACGAGCGGCTCGGCTTCACCGTCACCGCCGACGTCGAGGTGCCCGAAGGACCGCGCACCT
GGTGCATGACCCGCAAGCCCGGTGCCAGTTAACGAATTCTAGATCTTGAGACAAATGGCAGTATTCATCC
ACAATTTTAAAAGAAAAGGGGGGATTGGGGGGTACAGTGCAGGGGAAAGAATAGTAGACATAATAGCAAC
AGACATACAAACTAAAGAATTACAAAAACAAATTACAAAAATTCAAAATTTTCGGGTTTATTACAGGGAC
AGCAGAGATCCACTTTGGCGCCGGCTCGAGGCCTGCAGGTGCAAAGATGGATAAAGTTTTAAACAGAGAG
GAATCTTTGCAGCTAATGGACCTTCTAGGTCTTGAAAGGAGTGGGAATTGGCTCCGGTGCCCGTCAGTGG
GCAGAGCGCACATCGCCCACAGTCCCCGAGAAGTTGGGGGGAGGGGTCGGCAATTGAACCGGTGCCTAGA
GAAGGTGGCGCGGGGTAAACTGGGAAAGTGATGTCGTGTACTGGCTCCGCCTTTTTCCCGAGGGTGGGGG
AGAACCGTATATAAGTGCAGTAGTCGCCGTGAACGTTCTTTTTCGCAACGGGTTTGCCGCCAGAACACAG
GTAAGTGCCGTGTGTGGTTCCCGCGGGCCTGGCCTCTTTACGGGTTATGGCCCTTGCGTGCCTTGAATTA
CTTCCACCTGGCTGCAGTACGTGATTCTTGATCCCGAGCTTCGGGTTGGAAGTGGGTGGGAGAGTTCGAG
GCCTTGCGCTTAAGGAGCCCCTTCGCCTCGTGCTTGAGTTGAGGCCTGGCCTGGGCGCTGGGGCCGCCGC
GTGCGAATCTGGTGGCACCTTCGCGCCTGTCTCGCTGCTTTCGATAAGTCTCTAGCCATTTAAAATTTTT
GATGACCTGCTGCGACGCTTTTTTTCTGGCAAGATAGTCTTGTAAATGCGGGCCAAGATCTGCACACTGG
TATTTCGGTTTTTGGGGCCGCGGGCGGCGACGGGGCCCGTGCGTCCCAGCGCACATGTTCGGCGAGGCGG
GGCCTGCGAGCGCGGCCACCGAGAATCGGACGGGGGTAGTCTCAAGCTGGCCGGCCTGCTCTGGTGCCTG
GCCTCGCGCCGCCGTGTATCGCCCCGCCCTGGGCGGCAAGGCTGGCCCGGTCGGCACCAGTTGCGTGAGC
GGAAAGATGGCCGCTTCCCGGCCCTGCTGCAGGGAGCTCAAAATGGAGGACGCGGCGCTCGGGAGAGCGG
GCGGGTGAGTCACCCACACAAAGGAAAAGGGCCTTTCCGTCCTCAGCCGTCGCTTCATGTGACTCCACGG
AGTACCGGGCGCCGTCCAGGCACCTCGATTAGTTCTCGAGCTTTTGGAGTACGTCGTCTTTAGGTTGGGG
GGAGGGGTTTTATGCGATGGAGTTTCCCCACACTGAGTGGGTGGAGACTGAAGTTAGGCCAGCTTGGCAC
TTGATGTAATTCTCCTTGGAATTTGCCCTTTTTGAGTTTGGATCTTGGTTCATTCTCAAGCCTCAGACAG
TGGTTCAAAGTTTTTTTCTTCCATTTCAGGTGTCGTGAGGCTAGCACCGCCACCATGAGCTCCTTCGACC
TGCCGGCGCCCTCCCCACCTCGCTGCAGCCCCCAGTTCCCCAGCATCGGCCAGGAGCCCCCCGAGATGAA
CCTCTACTATGAGAACTTCTTCCACCCACAGGGCGTGCCCAGCCCTCAGCGGCCCTCCTTCGAGGGGGGC
GGCGAGTATGGGGCCACCCCCAACCCCTACCTCTGGTTCAACGGGCCCACCATGACCCCGCCACCCTACC
TGCCCGGCCCCAACGCCAGCCCCTTCCTGCCCCAGGCCTATGGAGTGCAGAGGCCGCTGCTGCCCAGCGT
GTCGGGGCTTGGGGGGAGCGACCTGGGCTGGCTGCCCATCCCCTCGCAGGAGGAGCTGATGAAGCTGGTG
CGGCCACCCTATTCCTACTCGGCTCTCATCGCCATGGCCATCCACGGGGCACCCGACAAGCGCCTCACTC
TCAGCCAGATCTACCAGTACGTGGCCGACAACTTCCCCTTCTACAACAAGAGCAAGGCCGGCTGGCAGAA
CTCCATCCGCCACAACCTGTCGCTCAACGACTGCTTCAAGAAGGTGCCCCGCGACGAGGACGACCCGGGC
AAAGGGAATTACTGGACCCTGGACCCCAACTGTGAGAAAATGTTCGACAATGGAAATTTCCGCAGGAAAA
GGAAGAGAAAATCAGATGTTTCCTCTAGCACAGCCTCCTTGGCCTTAGAGAAGACAGAGAGCAGTCTCCC
GGTGGACAGCCCCAAGACCACGGAGCCTCAGGACATCTTGGATGGAGCCTCACCAGGGGGCACCACCAGC
TCCCCAGAGAAGCGGCCCTCCCCTCCCCCATCAGGCGCCCCTTGCCTTAACAGCTTCCTTTCCTCTATGA
CAGCCTATGTGAGCGGGGGGAGCCCCACGAGCCACCCCTTGGTCACACCAGGACTGAGCCCTGAGCCCAG
TGACAAGACGGGGCAGAACTCACTGACCTTCAACTCCTTCTCCCCGCTCACCAACCTCAGCAACCACAGC
GGTGGGGGTGACTGGGCGAACCCCATGCCCACCAACATGCTCAGCTATGGAGGATCTGTGCTCAGCCAAT
TCAGCCCTCACTTCTACAACAGTGTCAACACCAGTGGTGTCCTCTACCCCAGGGAGGGCACCGAGGTCTA
GTAATGAACTAGTCCGTAACTTGAAAGTATTTCGATTTCTTGGCTTTATATATCTTGTGGAAAGGACGAT
TCTACCTAAAGATGCCCTAGCCAACGCGTTAAGTCGACAATCAACCTCTGGATTACAAAATTTGTGAAAG
ATTGACTGGTATTCTTAACTATGTTGCTCCTTTTACGCTATGTGGATACGCTGCTTTAATGCCTTTGTAT
CATGCTATTGCTTCCCGTATGGCTTTCATTTTCTCCTCCTTGTATAAATCCTGGTTGCTGTCTCTTTATG
AGGAGTTGTGGCCCGTTGTCAGGCAACGTGGCGTGGTGTGCACTGTGTTTGCTGACGCAACCCCCACTGG
TTGGGGCATTGCCACCACCTGTCAGCTCCTTTCCGGGACTTTCGCTTTCCCCCTCCCTATTGCCACGGCG
GAACTCATCGCCGCCTGCCTTGCCCGCTGCTGGACAGGGGCTCGGCTGTTGGGCACTGACAATTCCGTGG
TGTTGTCGGGGAAATCATCGTCCTTTCCTTGGCTGCTCGCCTGTGTTGCCACCTGGATTCTGCGCGGGAC
GTCCTTCTGCTACGTCCCTTCGGCCCTCAATCCAGCGGACCTTCCTTCCCGCGGCCTGCTGCCGGCTCTG
CGGCCTCTTCCGCGTCTTCGCCTTCGCCCTCAGACGAGTCGGATCTCCCTTTGGGCCGCCTCCCCGCGTC
GACTTTAAGACCAATGACTTACAAGGCAGCTGTAGATCTTAGCCACTTTTTAAAAGAAAAGGGGGGACTG
GAAGGGCTAATTCACTCCCAACGAAGACAAGATCTGCTTTTTGCTTGTACTGGGTCTCTCTGGTTAGACC
AGATCTGAGCCTGGGAGCTCTCTGGCTAACTAGGGAACCCACTGCTTAAGCCTCAATAAAGCTTGCCTTG
AGTGCTTCAAGTAGTGTGTGCCCGTCTGTTGTGTGACTCTGGTAACTAGAGATCCCTCAGACCCTTTTAG
TCAGTGTGGAAAATCTCTAGCAGTACGTATAGTAGTTCATGTCATCTTATTATTCAGTATTTATAACTTG
CAAAGAAATGAATATCAGAGAGTGAGAGGAACTTGTTTATTGCAGCTTATAATGGTTACAAATAAAGCAA
TAGCATCACAAATTTCACAAATAAAGCATTTTTTTCACTGCATTCTAGTTGTGGTTTGTCCAAACTCATC
AATGTATCTTATCATGTCTGGCTCTAGCTATCCCGCCCCTAACTCCGCCCATCCCGCCCCTAACTCCGCC
CAGTTCCGCCCATTCTCCGCCCCATGGCTGACTAATTTTTTTTATTTATGCAGAGGCCGAGGCCGCCTCG
GCCTCTGAGCTATTCCAGAAGTAGTGAGGAGGCTTTTTTGGAGGCCTAGGGACGTACCCAATTCGCCCTA
TAGTGAGTCGTATTACGCGCGCTCACTGGCCGTCGTTTTACAACGTCGTGACTGGGAAAACCCTGGCGTT
ACCCAACTTAATCGCCTTGCAGCACATCCCCCTTTCGCCAGCTGGCGTAATAGCGAAGAGGCCCGCACCG
ATCGCCCTTCCCAACAGTTGCGCAGCCTGAATGGCGAATGGG
[124 nt withheld, positions 6833-6956]
C
[91 nt withheld, positions 6958-7048]
A
[49 nt withheld, positions 7050-7098]
CCTTTGACGTTGGAGTCCACGTTCTTT
[37 nt withheld, positions 7126-7162]
ACCCTATCTCGGTCTATTCTTTTGATTTATAAGGGATTTTGCCGATTTCGGCCTATTGGTTAAAAAATGA
GCTGATTTAACAAAAATTTAACGCGAATTTTAACAAAATATTAACGCTTACAATTTAGGTGGCACTTTTC
GGGGAAATGTGCGCGGAACCCCTATTTGTTTATTTTTCTAAATACATTCAAATATGTATCCGCTCATGAG
ACAATAACCCTGATAAATGCTTCAATAATATTGAAAAAGGAAGAGTATGAGTATTCAACATTTCCGTGTC
GCCCTTATTCCCTTTTTTGCGGCATTTTGCCTTCCTGTTTTTGCTCACCCAGAAACGCTGGTGAAAGTAA
AAGATGCTGAAGATCAGTTGGGTGCACGAGTGGGTTACATCGAACTGGATCTCAACAGCGGTAAGATCCT
TGAGAGTTTTCGCCCCGAAGAACGTTTTCCAATGATGAGCACTTTTAAAGTTCTGCTATGTGGCGCGGTA
TTATCCCGTATTGACGCCGGGCAAGAGCAACTCGGTCGCCGCATACACTATTCTCAGAATGACTTGGTTG
AGTACTCACCAGTCACAGAAAAGCATCTTACGGATGGCATGACAGTAAGAGAATTATGCAGTGCTGCCAT
AACCATGAGTGATAACACTGCGGCCAACTTACTTCTGACAACGATCGGAGGACCGAAGGAGCTAACCGCT
TTTTTGCACAACATGGGGGATCATGTAACTCGCCTTGATCGTTGGGAACCGGAGCTGAATGAAGCCATAC
CAAACGACGAGCGTGACACCACGATGCCTGTAGCAATGGCAACAACGTTGCGCAAACTATTAACTGGCGA
ACTACTTACTCTAGCTTCCCGGCAACAATTAATAGACTGGATGGAGGCGGATAAAGTTGCAGGACCACTT
CTGCGCTCGGCCCTTCCGGCTGGCTGGTTTATTGCTGATAAATCTGGAGCCGGTGAGCGTGGGTCTCGCG
GTATCATTGCAGCACTGGGGCCAGATGGTAAGCCCTCCCGTATCGTAGTTATCTACACGACGGGGAGTCA
GGCAACTATGGATGAACGAAATAGACAGATCGCTGAGATAGGTGCCTCACTGATTAAGCATTGGTAACTG
TCAGACCAAGTTTACTCATATATACTTTAGATTGATTTAAAACTTCATTTTTAATTTAAAAGGATCTAGG
TGAAGATCCTTTTTGATAATCTCATGACCAAAATCCCTTAACGTGAGTTTTCGTTCCACTGAGCGTCAGA
CCCCGTAGAAAAGATCAAAGGATCTTCTTGAGATCCTTTTTTTCTGCGCGTAATCTGCTGCTTGCAAACA
AAAAAACCACCGCTACCAGCGGTGGTTTGTTTGCCGGATCAAGAGCTACCAACTCTTTTTCCGAAGGTAA
CTGGCTTCAGCAGAGCGCAGATACCAAATACTGTTCTTCTAGTGTAGCCGTAGTTAGGCCACCACTTCAA
GAACTCTGTAGCACCGCCTACATACCTCGCTCTGCTAATCCTGTTACCAGTGGCTGCTGCCAGTGGCGAT
AAGTCGTGTCTTACCGGGTTGGACTCAAGACGATAGTTACCGGATAAGGCGCAGCGGTCGGGCTGAACGG
GGGGTTCGTGCACACAGCCCAGCTTGGAGCGAACGACCTACACCGAACTGAGATACCTACAGCGTGAGCT
ATGAGAAAGCGCCACGCTTCCCGAAGGGAGAAAGGCGGACAGGTATCCGGTAAGCGGCAGGGTCGGAACA
GGAGAGCGCACGAGGGAGCTTCCAGGGGGAAACGCCTGGTATCTTTATAGTCCTGTCGGGTTTCGCCACC
TCTGACTTGAGCGTCGATTTTTGTGATGCTCGTCAGGGGGGCGGAGCCTATGGAAAAACGCCAGCAACGC
GGCCTTTTTACGGTTCCTGGCCTTTTGCTGGCCTTTTGCTCACATGTTCTTTCCTGCGTTATCCCCTGAT
TCTGTGGATAACCGTATTACCGCCTTTGAGTGAGCTGATACCGCTCGCCGCAGCCGAACGACCGAGCGCA
GCGAGTCAGTGAGCGAGGAAGCGGAAGAGCGCCCAATACGCAAACCGCCTCTCCCCGCGCGTTGGCCGAT
TCATTAATGCAGCTGGCACGACAGGTTTCCCGACTGGAAAGCGGGCAGTGAGCGCAACGCAATTAATGTG
AGTTAGCTCACTCATTAGGCACCCCAGGCTTTACACTTTATGCTTCCGGCTCGTATGTTGTGTGGAATTG
TGAGCGGATAACAATTTCACACAGGAAACAGCTATGACCATGATTACGCCAAGCGCGCAATTAACCCTCA
CTAAAGGGAACAAAAGCTGGAGCTGCAAGC
