>Addgene plasmid #142718 | TFORF1023 | depositor partial sequence | sequence record 280292 | Insert
ACCGCCACCATGAGCTCCTTCGACCTGCCGGCGCCCTCCCCACCTCGCTGCAGCCCCCAGTTCCCCAGCA
TCGGCCAGGAGCCCCCCGAGATGAACCTCTACTATGAGAACTTCTTCCACCCACAGGGCGTGCCCAGCCC
TCAGCGGCCCTCCTTCGAGGGGGGCGGCGAGTATGGGGCCACCCCCAACCCCTACCTCTGGTTCAACGGG
CCCACCATGACCCCGCCACCCTACCTGCCCGGCCCCAACGCCAGCCCCTTCCTGCCCCAGGCCTATGGAG
TGCAGAGGCCGCTGCTGCCCAGCGTGTCGGGGCTTGGGGGGAGCGACCTGGGCTGGCTGCCCATCCCCTC
GCAGGAGGAGCTGATGAAGCTGGTGCGGCCACCCTATTCCTACTCGGCTCTCATCGCCATGGCCATCCAC
GGGGCACCCGACAAGCGCCTCACTCTCAGCCAGATCTACCAGTACGTGGCCGACAACTTCCCCTTCTACA
ACAAGAGCAAGGCCGGCTGGCAGAACTCCATCCGCCACAACCTGTCGCTCAACGACTGCTTCAAGAAGGT
GCCCCGCGACGAGGACGACCCGGGCAAAGGGAATTACTGGACCCTGGACCCCAACTGTGAGAAAATGTTC
GACAATGGAAATTTCCGCAGGAAAAGGAAGAGAAAATCAGATGTTTCCTCTAGCACAGCCTCCTTGGCCT
TAGAGAAGACAGAGAGCAGTCTCCCGGTGGACAGCCCCAAGACCACGGAGCCTCAGGACATCTTGGATGG
AGCCTCACCAGGGGGCACCACCAGCTCCCCAGAGAAGCGGCCCTCCCCTCCCCCATCAGGCGCCCCTTGC
CTTAACAGCTTCCTTTCCTCTATGACAGCCTATGTGAGCGGGGGGAGCCCCACGAGCCACCCCTTGGTCA
CACCAGGACTGAGCCCTGAGCCCAGTGACAAGACGGGGCAGAACTCACTGACCTTCAACTCCTTCTCCCC
GCTCACCAACCTCAGCAACCACAGCGGTGGGGGTGACTGGGCGAACCCCATGCCCACCAACATGCTCAGC
TATGGAGGATCTGTGCTCAGCCAATTCAGCCCTCACTTCTACAACAGTGTCAACACCAGTGGTGTCCTCT
ACCCCAGGGAGGGCACCGAGGTCTAGTAATGAACTAGTCCGTAACTTGAAAGTATTTCGATTTCTTGGCT
TTATATATCTTGTGGAAAGGACGATTCTACCTAAAGATGCCCTAGCCA
