>Addgene plasmid #142718 | TFORF1023 | depositor partial sequence | sequence record 280293 | Barcode
TTCTACCTAAAGATGCCCTAGCCA
